Addgene plasmid #16508: pCMV-Neo-Bam APC 1-331
Depositing lab: Bert Vogelstein. Publication: Activation of beta-catenin-Tcf signaling in colon cancer by mutations in beta-catenin or APC. Morin PJ, Sparks AB, Korinek V, Barker N, Clevers H, Vogelstein B, Kinzler KW. Science. 1997 Mar 21. 275(5307):1787-90. 10.1126/science.275.5307.1787 PubMed 9065402.
Backbone
  Vector backbone: pCMV-Neo-Bam
  Backbone manufacturer: Vogelstein Lab
  Backbone size w/o insert (bp): 6600
  Vector type: Mammalian Expression
  Selectable markers: Neomycin (select with G418)
Growth in bacteria
  Bacterial resistance: Ampicillin, 100 μg/mL
  Growth temperature: 37°C
  Growth strain: DH5alpha
  Copy number: Low Copy
Gene/Insert
  Gene/Insert name: APC
  Species: H. sapiens (human)
  Insert size (bp): 9000
  Mutation: Codon 331 truncation
  Entrez Gene: APC (a.k.a. BTPS2, DESMD, DP2, DP2.5, DP3, GS, PPP1R46)
  Cloning method: Restriction Enzyme; 5′ cloning site BamHI (not destroyed); 3′ cloning site BamHI (not destroyed)
  Sequencing primers: 5′ n/a
Terms and licenses: Academic/Nonprofit Terms; Industry Terms: Not Available to Industry
Depositor comments: This truncation was created using site-directed mutagenesis.
How to cite: pCMV-Neo-Bam APC 1-331 was a gift from Bert Vogelstein (Addgene plasmid # 16508 ; http://n2t.net/addgene:16508 ; RRID:Addgene_16508)
