[The description below was written by a language model from this plasmid's Addgene catalogue record.]
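Description:
pCMV-Neo-Bam APC 1-331 is a mammalian expression plasmid built on the pCMV-Neo-Bam backbone (about 6.6 kb without insert). It is propagated in E. coli under ampicillin selection as a low-copy plasmid. It also carries a neomycin resistance marker, so transfected mammalian cells can be selected with G418. The record includes no feature table and does not list the promoter explicitly. The backbone name points to a cytomegalovirus promoter driving the insert, but the origin of replication, polyadenylation signals and other regulatory elements are not stated.

The insert is human APC (adenomatous polyposis coli), cloned into the vector's BamHI site, with BamHI sites retained at both ends. The recorded insert size is roughly 9 kb, which corresponds to the full-length APC coding region rather than a short fragment. This agrees with the depositor's note that the truncation at codon 331 was made by site-directed mutagenesis. Presumably a premature stop was introduced into the full-length cDNA instead of deleting the downstream sequence, although the record does not describe the exact change. The expected product is therefore a short N-terminal APC fragment covering residues 1–331. From general knowledge of APC, such a fragment would lack the central repeats that bind and downregulate beta-catenin. No epitope tags or reporters are recorded.

The associated publication examines activation of beta-catenin–Tcf signalling in colon cancer by mutations in beta-catenin or APC. This suggests the construct is used as a truncated mutant for comparison with wild-type APC and other truncations in transfection experiments on that pathway.
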