>Addgene plasmid #16508 | pCMV-Neo-Bam APC 1-331 | addgene partial sequence | sequence record 23104 | 16508 with Bglob-pA-R
CGGGTTGTGGCAGGGCATTGGGCCACACCAGCCACCACCTTCTGATAGGCAGCCTGCACCTGAGGAGTGA
ATTCCTCGACGGATCCCCCGGGCTGCAGGAATTCCACAAAAACATTTTTTTTTGCATAAATACCAATTTT
TCCCTGATGTAAGTTTAGTCAGTTTATAATCTAGAAATGATTGATAACAGCAATATATCATATTTTCTAT
CTGTAGTGTTCATTATTTTAAGACAAGCAATAATTAAAGGAAGTTGGGATGGGATGCTACTTTAAATACA
TGTAAAACATACTGTACAAACATACTTGGCTTTACTATTTTTTTCCTAACCATCAAGAGTGCCTCCCAAA
ATAAGACCAGTGAAGACAAAGTATACTATCAAATATGGCTTCGAGAACAAAAACCCTCTAACAAGAATCA
AACCTATTTACAAAATTTTTCAGTCTTTTAAAGTTTCATTTGAAACAAAATGTCTATATAGCAGTTGTAA
TTAACATAGAATTTTCTTAGTTTCATTCTTCCTCTCTTTTAAACAGATGTCACAAGGTAAGACCCAGAAT
GGCGCTTAGGACTTTGGGTTCCACTGGATTCTGTGCTGTCAGTTTTGGAATCTCGCTTCTTTGTGTTGTT
ATTCACTGGAGTTGGGATCTGAGATGGCCGAGCTGAAGTGCTATCTGCGCTGCTTTTCCNAGGGNTCGGG
GGGAANAAAAAGNGCCNCCCGGGGGCAACAACCCCCCA
